Addgene plasmid #122794: pAC10074_pLX-Hygro(1-277)-NpuDnaE(N)-IRES-TagBFP2
Purpose: Plasmid 74:Lentiviral vector encoding Hygro(1-277)-NpuDnaE(N)and TagBFP2
Depositing lab: Albert Cheng. Publication: Split Selectable Markers. Jillette N, Du M, Cheng AW. bioRxiv 452979 10.1101/452979.
Backbone
  Vector backbone: pAC10094_pLX-DEST-IRES-TagBFP2 (Addgene# 122814)
  Vector type: Mammalian Expression, Lentiviral
  Selectable markers: Hygro(1-277)-NpuDnaE(N)
Growth in bacteria
  Bacterial resistance: Ampicillin, 100 μg/mL
  Growth temperature: 30°C
  Growth strain: NEB Stable
  Copy number: Unknown
Gene/Insert
  Gene/Insert name: Hygro(1-277)-NpuDnaE(N)
  Species: Synthetic
  Cloning method: Gateway Cloning
  Sequencing primers: 5′ CMV-Forward; 3′ IRES-R
Terms and licenses: Academic/Nonprofit Terms; Industry Terms: Not Available to Industry
Depositor comments: Please visit https://www.biorxiv.org/content/10.1101/452979v2 for BioRxiv preprint.
How to cite: pAC10074_pLX-Hygro(1-277)-NpuDnaE(N)-IRES-TagBFP2 was a gift from Albert Cheng (Addgene plasmid # 122794)
