[The description below was written by a language model from this plasmid's Addgene catalogue record and pLannotate feature annotations shown in this document.]
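Description:
pAC10074_pLX-Hygro(1-277)-NpuDnaE(N)-IRES-TagBFP2 is a third-generation-style, self-inactivating HIV-1 lentiviral vector for mammalian expression, made by Gateway recombination into the pLX-DEST-IRES-TagBFP2 destination backbone. It is propagated in E. coli through a high-copy ColE1/pUC origin with ampicillin resistance, and the backbone also carries an f1 origin and an SV40 origin. The viral genome is transcribed from a chimeric RSV promoter/truncated 5' LTR. It contains the Ψ packaging signal with a partial gag sequence, the RRE for Rev-dependent export, a cPPT/CTS, a WPRE and a ΔU3 3' LTR followed by an SV40 polyadenylation signal.

The payload is a CMV enhancer/promoter-driven bicistronic cassette. Between the attB1 and attB2 sites lies a synthetic fusion of the N-terminal portion of hygromycin phosphotransferase (residues 1–277) to the N-terminal half of the split DnaE intein. The construct name assigns this intein to Npu DnaE, although the automated annotation matched it to the Synechocystis homologue. A V5 tag sequence is annotated just after attB2, but the record does not say whether it is translated in frame with the insert. An EMCV IRES then directs translation of TagBFP2, so transduced cells can be tracked by blue fluorescence. An hPGK promoter is also annotated upstream of the cPPT, with no coding sequence assigned to it in the feature table.

The plasmid belongs to a split selectable marker system. The truncated hygromycin marker is expected to be inactive alone and to need a partner vector supplying the complementary C-terminal fragment fused to the matching intein half. Protein trans-splicing would then rebuild a functional resistance protein, allowing one antibiotic to select for cells co-transduced with both vectors. The partner construct is not described in this record.
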