Features (pLannotate 1.2.2; 33 found; start..end, strand, type, name):
     65..368     +  enhancer       CMV enhancer: human cytomegalovirus immediate early enhancer
    369..572     +  promoter       CMV promoter: human cytomegalovirus (CMV) immediate early promoter
    595..619     +  protein_bind   attB1: mutant version of attB; recombination site for the Gateway® BP reaction BP Clonase™
    640..1471    +  CDS            HygR (fragment): aminoglycoside phosphotransferase from E. coli; aph(4)-Ia; confers resistance to hygromycin
   1471..1770    +  CDS            dnaE-N (fragment): DPO3A_SYNY3 - Experimental evidence at protein level: Swiss-Prot protein existence level 1. DNA polymerase III is a complex, multichain enzyme responsible for most of the replicative synthesis in bacteria. This DNA polymerase also exhibits 3' to 5' exonuclease activity. The alpha chain is the DNA polymerase (By similarity). From Synechocystis sp. (strain PCC 6803 / Kazusa).
   1795..1819    -  protein_bind   attB2: mutant version of attB; recombination site for the Gateway® BP reaction BP Clonase™
   1821..1862    +  CDS            V5 tag: epitope tag from simian virus 5
   1901..2470    +  misc_feature   IRES2: internal ribosome entry site (IRES) of the encephalomyocarditis virus (EMCV)
   2470..3171    +  CDS            TagBFP: monomeric blue fluorescent protein mammalian codon-optimized
   3195..3783    +  misc_feature   WPRE: woodchuck hepatitis virus posttranscriptional regulatory element
   3834..3853    +  misc_feature   cPPT/CTS (fragment): central polypurine tract and central termination sequence of HIV-1
   3855..4088    +  LTR            3' LTR (ΔU3): self-inactivating 3' long terminal repeat (LTR) from HIV-1
   4166..4287    +  polyA_signal   SV40 poly(A) signal: SV40 polyadenylation signal
   4327..4462    +  rep_origin     SV40 ori: SV40 origin of replication
   4483..4501    -  promoter       T7 promoter: promoter for bacteriophage T7 RNA polymerase
   4509..4664    +  CDS            lacZα (fragment): LacZα fragment of β-galactosidase; lacZ fragment
   4669..5097    +  rep_origin     f1 ori (sequence partly withheld): f1 bacteriophage origin of replication; arrow indicates direction of (+) strand synthesis
   5150..5254    +  promoter       AmpR promoter: bla
   5255..6115    +  CDS            AmpR: β-lactamase; bla; confers resistance to ampicillin, carbenicillin, and related antibiotics
   6286..6874    +  rep_origin     ori: high-copy-number ColE1/pMB1/pBR322/pUC origin of replication
   7057..7149    +  CDS            lacI (fragment): lac repressor; lacI; The lac repressor binds to the lac operator to inhibit transcription in E. coli. This inhibition can be relieved by adding lactose or isopropyl-β-D-thiogalactopyranoside (IPTG).
   7162..7183    +  protein_bind   CAP binding site: CAP binding activates transcription in the presence of cAMP. E. coli catabolite activator protein
   7198..7228    +  promoter       lac promoter: promoter for the E. coli lac operon
   7236..7252    +  protein_bind   lac operator: The lac repressor binds to the lac operator to inhibit transcription in E. coli. This inhibition can be relieved by adding lactose or isopropyl-β-D-thiogalactopyranoside (IPTG). lac repressor encoded by lacI
   7297..7315    +  promoter       T3 promoter: promoter for bacteriophage T3 RNA polymerase
   7343..7569    +  promoter       RSV promoter: Rous sarcoma virus enhancer/promoter
   7570..7750    +  LTR            5' LTR (truncated): truncated 5' long terminal repeat (LTR) from HIV-1
   7797..7922    +  misc_feature   HIV-1 Ψ: packaging signal of human immunodeficiency virus type 1
   7906..8269    +  CDS            HIV-1 gag (fragment): gag protein from human immunodeficiency virus 1; gag
   8415..8648    +  misc_feature   RRE: The Rev response element (RRE) of HIV-1 allows for Rev-dependent mRNA export from the nucleus to the cytoplasm.
   9025..9051    +  CDS            Rev (fragment): human immunodeficiency virus 1 (HIV-1) Rev protein; rev; enhances nuclear export of unspliced and incompletely spliced viral mRNAs
   9052..9552    +  promoter       hPGK promoter: human phosphoglycerate kinase 1 promoter
   9614..9731    +  misc_feature   cPPT/CTS: central polypurine tract and central termination sequence of HIV-1
>Addgene plasmid #122794 | pAC10074_pLX-Hygro(1-277)-NpuDnaE(N)-IRES-TagBFP2 | depositor full sequence | sequence record 234299 | pAC10074_pLX-Hygro(1-277)-NpuDnaE(N)-IRES-TagBFP2 sequence 9783 bps
CCCGGGGTTATTAATAGTAATCAATTACGGGGTCATTAGTTCATAGCCCATATATGGAGTTCCGCGTTAC
ATAACTTACGGTAAATGGCCCGCCTGGCTGACCGCCCAACGACCCCCGCCCATTGACGTCAATAATGACG
TATGTTCCCATAGTAACGCCAATAGGGACTTTCCATTGACGTCAATGGGTGGAGTATTTACGGTAAACTG
CCCACTTGGCAGTACATCAAGTGTATCATATGCCAAGTACGCCCCCTATTGACGTCAATGACGGTAAATG
GCCCGCCTGGCATTATGCCCAGTACATGACCTTATGGGACTTTCCTACTTGGCAGTACATCTACGTATTA
GTCATCGCTATTACCATGGTGATGCGGTTTTGGCAGTACATCAATGGGCGTGGATAGCGGTTTGACTCAC
GGGGATTTCCAAGTCTCCACCCCATTGACGTCAATGGGAGTTTGTTTTGGCACCAAAATCAACGGGACTT
TCCAAAATGTCGTAACAACTCCGCCCCATTGACGCAAATGGGCGGTAGGCGTGTACGGTGGGAGGTCTAT
ATAAGCAGAGCTCTCTGGCTAACTGTCGGGATCAACAAGTTTGTACAAAAAAGCAGGCTCCGAATTCACC
GGTGCCACCATGAAAAAGCCTGAACTCACCGCGACGTCTGTCGAGAAGTTTCTGATCGAAAAGTTCGACA
GCGTCTCCGACCTGATGCAGCTCTCGGAGGGCGAAGAATCTCGTGCTTTCAGCTTCGATGTAGGAGGGCG
TGGATATGTCCTGCGGGTAAATAGCTGCGCCGATGGTTTCTACAAAGATCGTTATGTTTATCGGCACTTT
GCATCGGCCGCGCTCCCGATTCCGGAAGTGCTTGACATTGGGGAATTTAGCGAGAGCCTGACCTATTGCA
TCTCCCGCCGTGCACAGGGTGTCACGTTGCAAGACCTGCCTGAAACCGAACTGCCCGCTGTTCTGCAGCC
GGTCGCGGAGGCCATGGATGCGATCGCTGCGGCCGATCTTAGCCAGACGAGCGGGTTCGGCCCATTCGGA
CCGCAAGGAATCGGTCAATACACTACATGGCGTGATTTCATATGCGCGATTGCTGATCCCCATGTGTATC
ACTGGCAAACTGTGATGGACGACACCGTCAGTGCGTCCGTCGCGCAGGCTCTCGATGAGCTGATGCTTTG
GGCCGAGGACTGCCCCGAAGTCCGGCACCTCGTGCACGCGGATTTCGGCTCCAACAATGTCCTGACGGAC
AATGGCCGCATAACAGCGGTCATTGACTGGAGCGAGGCGATGTTCGGGGATTCCCAATACGAGGTCGCCA
ACATCTTCTTCTGGAGGCCGTGGTTGGCTTGTATGGAGCAGCAGACGCGCTACTTCGAGCGGAGGCATCC
GGAGCTTGCAGGATCGCCGCGGCTCCGGGCGTATATGCTCCGCATTGGTCTTGACCAACTCTATCAGAGC
TGCCTTTCATACGAGACCGAGATCCTGACTGTCGAGTACGGATTGCTTCCTATCGGCAAAATCGTGGAGA
AGAGGATTGAATGTACCGTCTATTCAGTCGATAATAATGGGAACATCTACACACAGCCCGTGGCTCAATG
GCACGACAGAGGAGAGCAGGAAGTTTTTGAATACTGTCTCGAGGACGGATCCCTCATCCGCGCTACTAAA
GATCATAAGTTTATGACCGTGGACGGCCAGATGCTGCCAATTGACGAAATTTTTGAACGAGAGCTGGATC
TGATGAGAGTCGACAACCTTCCAAACTGATTAATTAAGAATTCGACCCAGCTTTCTTGTACAAAGTGGTT
GGTAAGCCTATCCCTAACCCTCTCCTCGGTCTCGATTCTACGTAGTAATGAGCTAGCAGTCTCGAGGTTA
ACGAATTCCGCCCCCCCCCTAACGTTACTGGCCGAAGCCGCTTGGAATAAGGCCGGTGTGCGCTTGTCTA
TATGTTATTTTCCACCATATTGCCGTCTTTTGGCAATGTGAGGGCCCGGAAACCTGGCCCTGTCTTCTTG
ACGAGCATTCCTAGGGGTCTTTCCCCTCTCGCCAAAGGAATGCAAGGTCTGTTGAATGTCGTGAAGGAAG
CAGTTCCTCTGGAAGCTTCTTGAAGACAAACAACGTCTGTAGCGACCCTTTGCAGGCAGCGGAACCCCCC
ACCTGGCGACAGGTGCCCCTGCGGCCAAAAGCCACGTGTATAAGATACACCTGCAAAGGCGGCACAACCC
CAGTGCCACGTTGTGAGTTGGATAGTTGTGGAAAGAGTCAAATGGCTCTCCTCAAGCGTATTCAACAAGG
GGCTGAAGGATGCCCAGAAGGTACCCCATTGTATGGGATCTGATCTGGGGCCTCGGTGCACATGCTTTAC
ATGTGTTTAGTCGAGGTTAAAAAAACGTCTAGGCCCCCCGAACCACGGGGACGTGGTTTTCCTTTGAAAA
ACACGATAATACCATGGCCATGAGCGAGCTGATTAAGGAGAACATGCACATGAAGCTGTACATGGAGGGC
ACCGTGGACAACCATCACTTCAAGTGCACATCCGAGGGCGAAGGCAAGCCCTACGAGGGCACCCAGACCA
TGAGAATCAAGGTGGTCGAGGGCGGCCCTCTCCCCTTCGCCTTCGACATCCTGGCTACTAGCTTCCTCTA
CGGCAGCAAGACCTTCATCAACCACACCCAGGGCATCCCCGACTTCTTCAAGCAGTCCTTCCCTGAGGGC
TTCACATGGGAGAGAGTCACCACATACGAAGACGGGGGCGTGCTGACCGCTACCCAGGACACCAGCCTCC
AGGACGGCTGCCTCATCTACAACGTCAAGATCAGAGGGGTGAACTTCACATCCAACGGCCCTGTGATGCA
GAAGAAAACACTCGGCTGGGAGGCCTTCACCGAGACGCTGTACCCCGCTGACGGCGGCCTGGAAGGCAGA
AACGACATGGCCCTGAAGCTCGTGGGCGGGAGCCATCTGATCGCAAACATCAAGACCACATATAGATCCA
AGAAACCCGCTAAGAACCTCAAGATGCCTGGCGTCTACTATGTGGACTACAGACTGGAAAGAATCAAGGA
GGCCAACAACGAGACCTACGTCGAGCAGCACGAGGTGGCAGTGGCCAGATACTGCGACCTCCCTAGCAAA
CTGGGGCACAAGCTTAATTAACACCGGTGGCGCGTTAAGTCGACAATCAACCTCTGGATTACAAAATTTG
TGAAAGATTGACTGGTATTCTTAACTATGTTGCTCCTTTTACGCTATGTGGATACGCTGCTTTAATGCCT
TTGTATCATGCTATTGCTTCCCGTATGGCTTTCATTTTCTCCTCCTTGTATAAATCCTGGTTGCTGTCTC
TTTATGAGGAGTTGTGGCCCGTTGTCAGGCAACGTGGCGTGGTGTGCACTGTGTTTGCTGACGCAACCCC
CACTGGTTGGGGCATTGCCACCACCTGTCAGCTCCTTTCCGGGACTTTCGCTTTCCCCCTCCCTATTGCC
ACGGCGGAACTCATCGCCGCCTGCCTTGCCCGCTGCTGGACAGGGGCTCGGCTGTTGGGCACTGACAATT
CCGTGGTGTTGTCGGGGAAATCATCGTCCTTTCCTTGGCTGCTCGCCTGTGTTGCCACCTGGATTCTGCG
CGGGACGTCCTTCTGCTACGTCCCTTCGGCCCTCAATCCAGCGGACCTTCCTTCCCGCGGCCTGCTGCCG
GCTCTGCGGCCTCTTCCGCGTCTTCGCCTTCGCCCTCAGACGAGTCGGATCTCCCTTTGGGCCGCCTCCC
CGCGTCGACTTTAAGACCAATGACTTACAAGGCAGCTGTAGATCTTAGCCACTTTTTAAAAGAAAAGGGG
GGACTGGAAGGGCTAATTCACTCCCAACGAAGACAAGATCTGCTTTTTGCTTGTACTGGGTCTCTCTGGT
TAGACCAGATCTGAGCCTGGGAGCTCTCTGGCTAACTAGGGAACCCACTGCTTAAGCCTCAATAAAGCTT
GCCTTGAGTGCTTCAAGTAGTGTGTGCCCGTCTGTTGTGTGACTCTGGTAACTAGAGATCCCTCAGACCC
TTTTAGTCAGTGTGGAAAATCTCTAGCAGTACGTATAGTAGTTCATGTCATCTTATTATTCAGTATTTAT
AACTTGCAAAGAAATGAATATCAGAGAGTGAGAGGAACTTGTTTATTGCAGCTTATAATGGTTACAAATA
AAGCAATAGCATCACAAATTTCACAAATAAAGCATTTTTTTCACTGCATTCTAGTTGTGGTTTGTCCAAA
CTCATCAATGTATCTTATCATGTCTGGCTCTAGCTATCCCGCCCCTAACTCCGCCCATCCCGCCCCTAAC
TCCGCCCAGTTCCGCCCATTCTCCGCCCCATGGCTGACTAATTTTTTTTATTTATGCAGAGGCCGAGGCC
GCCTCGGCCTCTGAGCTATTCCAGAAGTAGTGAGGAGGCTTTTTTGGAGGCCTAGGGACGTACCCAATTC
GCCCTATAGTGAGTCGTATTACGCGCGCTCACTGGCCGTCGTTTTACAACGTCGTGACTGGGAAAACCCT
GGCGTTACCCAACTTAATCGCCTTGCAGCACATCCCCCTTTCGCCAGCTGGCGTAATAGCGAAGAGGCCC
GCACCGATCGCCCTTCCCAACAGTTGCGCAGCCTGAATGGCGAATGGG
[124 nt withheld, positions 4669-4792]
C
[91 nt withheld, positions 4794-4884]
A
[49 nt withheld, positions 4886-4934]
CCTTTGACGTTGGAGTCCACGTTCTTT
[37 nt withheld, positions 4962-4998]
ACCCTATCTCGGTCTATTCTTTTGATTTATAAGGGATTTTGCCGATTTCGGCCTATTGGTTAAAAAATGA
GCTGATTTAACAAAAATTTAACGCGAATTTTAACAAAATATTAACGCTTACAATTTAGGTGGCACTTTTC
GGGGAAATGTGCGCGGAACCCCTATTTGTTTATTTTTCTAAATACATTCAAATATGTATCCGCTCATGAG
ACAATAACCCTGATAAATGCTTCAATAATATTGAAAAAGGAAGAGTATGAGTATTCAACATTTCCGTGTC
GCCCTTATTCCCTTTTTTGCGGCATTTTGCCTTCCTGTTTTTGCTCACCCAGAAACGCTGGTGAAAGTAA
AAGATGCTGAAGATCAGTTGGGTGCACGAGTGGGTTACATCGAACTGGATCTCAACAGCGGTAAGATCCT
TGAGAGTTTTCGCCCCGAAGAACGTTTTCCAATGATGAGCACTTTTAAAGTTCTGCTATGTGGCGCGGTA
TTATCCCGTATTGACGCCGGGCAAGAGCAACTCGGTCGCCGCATACACTATTCTCAGAATGACTTGGTTG
AGTACTCACCAGTCACAGAAAAGCATCTTACGGATGGCATGACAGTAAGAGAATTATGCAGTGCTGCCAT
AACCATGAGTGATAACACTGCGGCCAACTTACTTCTGACAACGATCGGAGGACCGAAGGAGCTAACCGCT
TTTTTGCACAACATGGGGGATCATGTAACTCGCCTTGATCGTTGGGAACCGGAGCTGAATGAAGCCATAC
CAAACGACGAGCGTGACACCACGATGCCTGTAGCAATGGCAACAACGTTGCGCAAACTATTAACTGGCGA
ACTACTTACTCTAGCTTCCCGGCAACAATTAATAGACTGGATGGAGGCGGATAAAGTTGCAGGACCACTT
CTGCGCTCGGCCCTTCCGGCTGGCTGGTTTATTGCTGATAAATCTGGAGCCGGTGAGCGTGGGTCTCGCG
GTATCATTGCAGCACTGGGGCCAGATGGTAAGCCCTCCCGTATCGTAGTTATCTACACGACGGGGAGTCA
GGCAACTATGGATGAACGAAATAGACAGATCGCTGAGATAGGTGCCTCACTGATTAAGCATTGGTAACTG
TCAGACCAAGTTTACTCATATATACTTTAGATTGATTTAAAACTTCATTTTTAATTTAAAAGGATCTAGG
TGAAGATCCTTTTTGATAATCTCATGACCAAAATCCCTTAACGTGAGTTTTCGTTCCACTGAGCGTCAGA
CCCCGTAGAAAAGATCAAAGGATCTTCTTGAGATCCTTTTTTTCTGCGCGTAATCTGCTGCTTGCAAACA
AAAAAACCACCGCTACCAGCGGTGGTTTGTTTGCCGGATCAAGAGCTACCAACTCTTTTTCCGAAGGTAA
CTGGCTTCAGCAGAGCGCAGATACCAAATACTGTTCTTCTAGTGTAGCCGTAGTTAGGCCACCACTTCAA
GAACTCTGTAGCACCGCCTACATACCTCGCTCTGCTAATCCTGTTACCAGTGGCTGCTGCCAGTGGCGAT
AAGTCGTGTCTTACCGGGTTGGACTCAAGACGATAGTTACCGGATAAGGCGCAGCGGTCGGGCTGAACGG
GGGGTTCGTGCACACAGCCCAGCTTGGAGCGAACGACCTACACCGAACTGAGATACCTACAGCGTGAGCT
ATGAGAAAGCGCCACGCTTCCCGAAGGGAGAAAGGCGGACAGGTATCCGGTAAGCGGCAGGGTCGGAACA
GGAGAGCGCACGAGGGAGCTTCCAGGGGGAAACGCCTGGTATCTTTATAGTCCTGTCGGGTTTCGCCACC
TCTGACTTGAGCGTCGATTTTTGTGATGCTCGTCAGGGGGGCGGAGCCTATGGAAAAACGCCAGCAACGC
GGCCTTTTTACGGTTCCTGGCCTTTTGCTGGCCTTTTGCTCACATGTTCTTTCCTGCGTTATCCCCTGAT
TCTGTGGATAACCGTATTACCGCCTTTGAGTGAGCTGATACCGCTCGCCGCAGCCGAACGACCGAGCGCA
GCGAGTCAGTGAGCGAGGAAGCGGAAGAGCGCCCAATACGCAAACCGCCTCTCCCCGCGCGTTGGCCGAT
TCATTAATGCAGCTGGCACGACAGGTTTCCCGACTGGAAAGCGGGCAGTGAGCGCAACGCAATTAATGTG
AGTTAGCTCACTCATTAGGCACCCCAGGCTTTACACTTTATGCTTCCGGCTCGTATGTTGTGTGGAATTG
TGAGCGGATAACAATTTCACACAGGAAACAGCTATGACCATGATTACGCCAAGCGCGCAATTAACCCTCA
CTAAAGGGAACAAAAGCTGGAGCTGCAAGCTTAATGTAGTCTTATGCAATACTCTTGTAGTCTTGCAACA
TGGTAACGATGAGTTAGCAACATGCCTTACAAGGAGAGAAAAAGCACCGTGCATGCCGATTGGTGGAAGT
AAGGTGGTACGATCGTGCCTTATTAGGAAGGCAACAGACGGGTCTGACATGGATTGGACGAACCACTGAA
TTGCCGCATTGCAGAGATATTGTATTTAAGTGCCTAGCTCGATACATAAACGGGTCTCTCTGGTTAGACC
AGATCTGAGCCTGGGAGCTCTCTGGCTAACTAGGGAACCCACTGCTTAAGCCTCAATAAAGCTTGCCTTG
AGTGCTTCAAGTAGTGTGTGCCCGTCTGTTGTGTGACTCTGGTAACTAGAGATCCCTCAGACCCTTTTAG
TCAGTGTGGAAAATCTCTAGCAGTGGCGCCCGAACAGGGACTTGAAAGCGAAAGGGAAACCAGAGGAGCT
CTCTCGACGCAGGACTCGGCTTGCTGAAGCGCGCACGGCAAGAGGCGAGGGGCGGCGACTGGTGAGTACG
CCAAAAATTTTGACTAGCGGAGGCTAGAAGGAGAGAGATGGGTGCGAGAGCGTCAGTATTAAGCGGGGGA
GAATTAGATCGCGATGGGAAAAAATTCGGTTAAGGCCAGGGGGAAAGAAAAAATATAAATTAAAACATAT
AGTATGGGCAAGCAGGGAGCTAGAACGATTCGCAGTTAATCCTGGCCTGTTAGAAACATCAGAAGGCTGT
AGACAAATACTGGGACAGCTACAACCATCCCTTCAGACAGGATCAGAAGAACTTAGATCATTATATAATA
CAGTAGCAACCCTCTATTGTGTGCATCAAAGGATAGAGATAAAAGACACCAAGGAAGCTTTAGACAAGAT
AGAGGAAGAGCAAAACAAAAGTAAGACCACCGCACAGCAAGCGGCCGCTGATCTTCAGACCTGGAGGAGG
AGATATGAGGGACAATTGGAGAAGTGAATTATATAAATATAAAGTAGTAAAAATTGAACCATTAGGAGTA
GCACCCACCAAGGCAAAGAGAAGAGTGGTGCAGAGAGAAAAAAGAGCAGTGGGAATAGGAGCTTTGTTCC
TTGGGTTCTTGGGAGCAGCAGGAAGCACTATGGGCGCAGCGTCAATGACGCTGACGGTACAGGCCAGACA
ATTATTGTCTGGTATAGTGCAGCAGCAGAACAATTTGCTGAGGGCTATTGAGGCGCAACAGCATCTGTTG
CAACTCACAGTCTGGGGCATCAAGCAGCTCCAGGCAAGAATCCTGGCTGTGGAAAGATACCTAAAGGATC
AACAGCTCCTGGGGATTTGGGGTTGCTCTGGAAAACTCATTTGCACCACTGCTGTGCCTTGGAATGCTAG
TTGGAGTAATAAATCTCTGGAACAGATTTGGAATCACACGACCTGGATGGAGTGGGACAGAGAAATTAAC
AATTACACAAGCTTAATACACTCCTTAATTGAAGAATCGCAAAACCAGCAAGAAAAGAATGAACAAGAAT
TATTGGAATTAGATAAATGGGCAAGTTTGTGGAATTGGTTTAACATAACAAATTGGCTGTGGTATATAAA
ATTATTCATAATGATAGTAGGAGGCTTGGTAGGTTTAAGAATAGTTTTTGCTGTACTTTCTATAGTGAAT
AGAGTTAGGCAGGGATATTCACCATTATCGTTTCAGACCCACCTCCCAACCCCGAGGGGACCCTTGCGCC
TTTTCCAAGGCAGCCCTGGGTTTGCGCAGGGACGCGGCTGCTCTGGGCGTGGTTCCGGGAAACGCAGCGG
CGCCGACCCTGGGTCTCGCACATTCTTCACGTCCGTTCGCAGCGTCACCCGGATCTTCGCCGCTACCCTT
GTGGGCCCCCCGGCGACGCTTCCTGCTCCGCCCCTAAGTCGGGAAGGTTCCTTGCGGTTCGCGGCGTGCC
GGACGTGACAAACGGAAGCCGCACGTCTCACTAGTACCCTCGCAGACGGACAGCGCCAGGGAGCAATGGC
AGCGCGCCGACCGCGATGGGCTGTGGCCAATAGCGGCTGCTCAGCAGGGCGCGCCGAGAGCAGCGGCCGG
GAAGGGGCGGTGCGGGAGGCGGGGTGTGGGGCGGTAGTGTGGGCCCTGTTCCTGCCCGCGCGGTGTTCCG
CATTCTGCAAGCCTCCGGAGCGCACGTCGGCAGTCGGCTCCCTCGTTGACCGAATCACCGACCTCTCTCC
CCAGGGGGTACCCAGCTGTCTAGAGAATTCTAGATCTTGAGACAAATGGCAGTATTCATCCACAATTTTA
AAAGAAAAGGGGGGATTGGGGGGTACAGTGCAGGGGAAAGAATAGTAGACATAATAGCAACAGACATACA
AACTAAAGAATTACAAAAACAAATTACAAAAATTCAAAATTTTCGGGTTTATTACAGGGACAGCAGAGAT
CCACTTTGGCGCCGGCTCGAGGGGG
